>Addgene plasmid #246123 | pCDNA-4TO-PHF13M246A | addgene full sequence | sequence record 492734 | Addgene NGS Result
GACGGATCGGGAGATCTCCCGATCCCCTATGGTGCACTCTCAGTACAATCTGCTCTGATGCCGCATAGTT
AAGCCAGTATCTGCTCCCTGCTTGTGTGTTGGAGGTCGCTGAGTAGTGCGCGAGCAAAATTTAAGCTACA
ACAAGGCAAGGCTTGACCGACAATTGCATGAAGAATCTGCTTAGGGTTAGGCGTTTTGCGCTGCTTCGCG
ATGTACGGGCCAGATATACGCGTTGACATTGATTATTGACTAGTTATTAATAGTAATCAATTACGGGGTC
ATTAGTTCATAGCCCATATATGGAGTTCCGCGTTACATAACTTACGGTAAATGGCCCGCCTGGCTGACCG
CCCAACGACCCCCGCCCATTGACGTCAATAATGACGTATGTTCCCATAGTAACGCCAATAGGGACTTTCC
ATTGACGTCAATGGGTGGAGTATTTACGGTAAACTGCCCACTTGGCAGTACATCAAGTGTATCATATGCC
AAGTACGCCCCCTATTGACGTCAATGACGGTAAATGGCCCGCCTGGCATTATGCCCAGTACATGACCTTA
TGGGACTTTCCTACTTGGCAGTACATCTACGTATTAGTCATCGCTATTACCATGGTGATGCGGTTTTGGC
AGTACATCAATGGGCGTGGATAGCGGTTTGACTCACGGGGATTTCCAAGTCTCCACCCCATTGACGTCAA
TGGGAGTTTGTTTTGGCACCAAAATCAACGGGACTTTCCAAAATGTCGTAACAACTCCGCCCCATTGACG
CAAATGGGCGGTAGGCGTGTACGGTGGGAGGTCTATATAAGCAGAGCTCTCCCTATCAGTGATAGAGATC
TCCCTATCAGTGATAGAGATCGTCGACGAGCTCGTTTAGTGAACCGTCAGATCGCCTGGAGACGCCATCC
ACGCTGTTTTGACCTCCATAGAAGACACCGGGACCGATCCAGCCTCCGGACTCTAGCGTTTAAACTTAAG
CTTGGTACCGAGCTCGGATCCATGGACTCTGACTCTTGCGCCGCCGCCTTCCACCCGGAGGAATACTCCC
CCAGTTGCAAGAGGCGCAGGACCGTGGAAGACTTCAACAAATTCTGCACCTTTGTCTTGGCCTATGCTGG
CTACATCCCTTATCCGAAGGAGGAACTCCCTTTAAGGAGCAGCCCCAGCCCTGCTAACAGCACTGCTGGT
ACCATTGACAGCGACGGCTGGGACGCGGGTTTCTCAGACATCGCGTCCTCAGTGCCCTTGCCAGTCTCTG
ACCGCTGCTTTAGCCACCTGCAGCCTACTCTCTTGCAGCGAGCCAAGCCCAGTAACTTCCTGCTGGACAG
AAAGAAAACGGACAAGCTGAAGAAGAAGAAGAAGAGGAAGCGCAGGGACAGTGATGCGCCTGGGAAAGAG
GGGTACAGGGGGGGCTTGCTGAAGCTGGAAGCCGCTGACCCCTACGTGGAGACCCCCACGAGTCCCACCT
TGCAGGATATCCCCCAGGCTCCCAGCGACCCCTGCTCGGGCTGGGACTCCGATACTCCCTCGAGTGGATC
TTGTGCCACTGTGTCACCTGATCAGGTCAAAGAAATAAAAACTGAAGGCAAACGGACTATCGTCCGGCAG
GGAAAGCAGGTGGTGTTCCGAGATGAGGACAGCACTGGCAATGATGAGGACATCATGGTGGACTCAGATG
ACGATTCCTGGGACCTCGTGACCTGCTTCTGCATGAAGCCATTTGCCGGCCGCCCCGCGATCGAGTGTAA
TGAGTGCCACACCTGGATTCACCTGTCCTGTGCGAAAATCCGGAAATCCAATGTTCCAGAAGTGTTTGTC
TGCCAAAAGTGCCGGGACTCCAAGTTTGACATCCGCCGTTCCAACCGCTCGCGGACGGGCTCCCGGAAGC
TGTTCCTGGACTGACCGAATTCTGCAGATATCCAGCACAGTGGCGGCCGCTCGAGTCTAGAGGGCCCGTT
TAAACCCGCTGATCAGCCTCGACTGTGCCTTCTAGTTGCCAGCCATCTGTTGTTTGCCCCTCCCCCGTGC
CTTCCTTGACCCTGGAAGGTGCCACTCCCACTGTCCTTTCCTAATAAAATGAGGAAATTGCATCGCATTG
TCTGAGTAGGTGTCATTCTATTCTGGGGGGTGGGGTGGGGCAGGACAGCAAGGGGGAGGATTGGGAAGAC
AATAGCAGGCATGCTGGGGATGCGGTGGGCTCTATGGCTTCTGAGGCGGAAAGAACCAGCTGGGGCTCTA
GGGGGTATCCCC
[124 nt withheld, positions 2253-2376]
C
[91 nt withheld, positions 2378-2468]
A
[49 nt withheld, positions 2470-2518]
CCTTTGACGTTGGAGTCCACGTTCTTT
[37 nt withheld, positions 2546-2582]
ACCCTATCTCGGTCTATTCTTTTGATTTATAAGGGATTTTGCCGATTTCGGCCTATTGGTTAAAAAATGA
GCTGATTTAACAAAAATTTAACGCGAATTAATTCTGTGGAATGTGTGTCAGTTAGGGTGTGGAAAGTCCC
CAGGCTCCCCAGCAGGCAGAAGTATGCAAAGCATGCATCTCAATTAGTCAGCAACCAGGTGTGGAAAGTC
CCCAGGCTCCCCAGCAGGCAGAAGTATGCAAAGCATGCATCTCAATTAGTCAGCAACCATAGTCCCGCCC
CTAACTCCGCCCATCCCGCCCCTAACTCCGCCCAGTTCCGCCCATTCTCCGCCCCATGGCTGACTAATTT
TTTTTATTTATGCAGAGGCCGAGGCCGCCTCTGCCTCTGAGCTATTCCAGAAGTAGTGAGGAGGCTTTTT
TGGAGGCCTAGGCTTTTGCAAAAAGCTCCCGGGAGCTTGTATATCCATTTTCGGATCTGATCAGCACGTG
TTGACAATTAATCATCGGCATAGTATATCGGCATAGTATAATACGACAAGGTGAGGAACTAAACCATGGC
CAAGTTGACCAGTGCCGTTCCGGTGCTCACCGCGCGCGACGTCGCCGGAGCGGTCGAGTTCTGGACCGAC
CGGCTCGGGTTCTCCCGGGACTTCGTGGAGGACGACTTCGCCGGTGTGGTCCGGGACGACGTGACCCTGT
TCATCAGCGCGGTCCAGGACCAGGTGGTGCCGGACAACACCCTGGCCTGGGTGTGGGTGCGCGGCCTGGA
CGAGCTGTACGCCGAGTGGTCGGAGGTCGTGTCCACGAACTTCCGGGACGCCTCCGGGCCGGCCATGACC
GAGATCGGCGAGCAGCCGTGGGGGCGGGAGTTCGCCCTGCGCGACCCGGCCGGCAACTGCGTGCACTTCG
TGGCCGAGGAGCAGGACTGACACGTGCTACGAGATTTCGATTCCACCGCCGCCTTCTATGAAAGGTTGGG
CTTCGGAATCGTTTTCCGGGACGCCGGCTGGATGATCCTCCAGCGCGGGGATCTCATGCTGGAGTTCTTC
GCCCACCCCAACTTGTTTATTGCAGCTTATAATGGTTACAAATAAAGCAATAGCATCACAAATTTCACAA
ATAAAGCATTTTTTTCACTGCATTCTAGTTGTGGTTTGTCCAAACTCATCAATGTATCTTATCATGTCTG
TATACCGTCGACCTCTAGCTAGAGCTTGGCGTAATCATGGTCATAGCTGTTTCCTGTGTGAAATTGTTAT
CCGCTCACAATTCCACACAACATACGAGCCGGAAGCATAAAGTGTAAAGCCTGGGGTGCCTAATGAGTGA
GCTAACTCACATTAATTGCGTTGCGCTCACTGCCCGCTTTCCAGTCGGGAAACCTGTCGTGCCAGCTGCA
TTAATGAATCGGCCAACGCGCGGGGAGAGGCGGTTTGCGTATTGGGCGCTCTTCCGCTTCCTCGCTCACT
GACTCGCTGCGCTCGGTCGTTCGGCTGCGGCGAGCGGTATCAGCTCACTCAAAGGCGGTAATACGGTTAT
CCACAGAATCAGGGGATAACGCAGGAAAGAACATGTGAGCAAAAGGCCAGCAAAAGGCCAGGAACCGTAA
AAAGGCCGCGTTGCTGGCGTTTTTCCATAGGCTCCGCCCCCCTGACGAGCATCACAAAAATCGACGCTCA
AGTCAGAGGTGGCGAAACCCGACAGGACTATAAAGATACCAGGCGTTTCCCCCTGGAAGCTCCCTCGTGC
GCTCTCCTGTTCCGACCCTGCCGCTTACCGGATACCTGTCCGCCTTTCTCCCTTCGGGAAGCGTGGCGCT
TTCTCATAGCTCACGCTGTAGGTATCTCAGTTCGGTGTAGGTCGTTCGCTCCAAGCTGGGCTGTGTGCAC
GAACCCCCCGTTCAGCCCGACCGCTGCGCCTTATCCGGTAACTATCGTCTTGAGTCCAACCCGGTAAGAC
ACGACTTATCGCCACTGGCAGCAGCCACTGGTAACAGGATTAGCAGAGCGAGGTATGTAGGCGGTGCTAC
AGAGTTCTTGAAGTGGTGGCCTAACTACGGCTACACTAGAAGAACAGTATTTGGTATCTGCGCTCTGCTG
AAGCCAGTTACCTTCGGAAAAAGAGTTGGTAGCTCTTGATCCGGCAAACAAACCACCGCTGGTAGCGGTG
GTTTTTTTGTTTGCAAGCAGCAGATTACGCGCAGAAAAAAAGGATCTCAAGAAGATCCTTTGATCTTTTC
TACGGGGTCTGACGCTCAGTGGAACGAAAACTCACGTTAAGGGATTTTGGTCATGAGATTATCAAAAAGG
ATCTTCACCTAGATCCTTTTAAATTAAAAATGAAGTTTTAAATCAATCTAAAGTATATATGAGTAAACTT
GGTCTGACAGTTACCAATGCTTAATCAGTGAGGCACCTATCTCAGCGATCTGTCTATTTCGTTCATCCAT
AGTTGCCTGACTCCCCGTCGTGTAGATAACTACGATACGGGAGGGCTTACCATCTGGCCCCAGTGCTGCA
ATGATACCGCGAGACCCACGCTCACCGGCTCCAGATTTATCAGCAATAAACCAGCCAGCCGGAAGGGCCG
AGCGCAGAAGTGGTCCTGCAACTTTATCCGCCTCCATCCAGTCTATTAATTGTTGCCGGGAAGCTAGAGT
AAGTAGTTCGCCAGTTAATAGTTTGCGCAACGTTGTTGCCATTGCTACAGGCATCGTGGTGTCACGCTCG
TCGTTTGGTATGGCTTCATTCAGCTCCGGTTCCCAACGATCAAGGCGAGTTACATGATCCCCCATGTTGT
GCAAAAAAGCGGTTAGCTCCTTCGGTCCTCCGATCGTTGTCAGAAGTAAGTTGGCCGCAGTGTTATCACT
CATGGTTATGGCAGCACTGCATAATTCTCTTACTGTCATGCCATCCGTAAGATGCTTTTCTGTGACTGGT
GAGTACTCAACCAAGTCATTCTGAGAATAGTGTATGCGGCGACCGAGTTGCTCTTGCCCGGCGTCAATAC
GGGATAATACCGCGCCACATAGCAGAACTTTAAAAGTGCTCATCATTGGAAAACGTTCTTCGGGGCGAAA
ACTCTCAAGGATCTTACCGCTGTTGAGATCCAGTTCGATGTAACCCACTCGTGCACCCAACTGATCTTCA
GCATCTTTTACTTTCACCAGCGTTTCTGGGTGAGCAAAAACAGGAAGGCAAAATGCCGCAAAAAAGGGAA
TAAGGGCGACACGGAAATGTTGAATACTCATACTCTTCCTTTTTCAATATTATTGAAGCATTTATCAGGG
TTATTGTCTCATGAGCGGATACATATTTGAATGTATTTAGAAAAATAAACAAATAGGGGTTCCGCGCACA
TTTCCCCGAAAAGTGCCACCTGACGTC
Features (pLannotate 1.2.2; 22 found; start..end, strand, type, name):
     28..80      -  misc_feature   bom (fragment): basis of mobility region from pBR322
    235..614     +  enhancer       CMV enhancer: human cytomegalovirus immediate early enhancer
    615..818     +  promoter       CMV promoter: human cytomegalovirus (CMV) immediate early promoter
    820..839     +  promoter       PLtetO-1 promoter (fragment): modified phage lambda PL promoter with tet operator sites (Lutz and Bujard, 1997)
    841..860     +  promoter       PLtetO-1 promoter (fragment): modified phage lambda PL promoter with tet operator sites (Lutz and Bujard, 1997)
    868..901     +  promoter       TRE3GV promoter (fragment): 3rd-generation Tet-responsive promoter that can be activated by binding of Tet-On® 3G, optimized for retroviral and lentiviral vectors
   1002..1901    +  CDS            PHF13: PHF13_HUMAN - Experimental evidence at protein level: Swiss-Prot protein existence level 1. Modulates chromatin structure. Required for normal chromosome condensation during the early stages of mitosis. Required for normal chromosome separation during mitosis. From Homo sapiens (Human).
   1983..2207    +  polyA_signal   bGH poly(A) signal: bovine growth hormone polyadenylation signal
   2211..2232    +  promoter       SV40 promoter (fragment): SV40 enhancer and early promoter
   2253..2681    +  rep_origin     f1 ori (sequence partly withheld): f1 bacteriophage origin of replication; arrow indicates direction of (+) strand synthesis
   2695..3024    +  promoter       SV40 promoter: SV40 enhancer and early promoter
   3072..3119    +  promoter       EM7 promoter: synthetic bacterial promoter&nbsp
   3138..3512    +  CDS            BleoR: antibiotic-binding protein; Sh ble from Streptoalloteichus hindustanus; confers resistance to bleomycin, phleomycin, and Zeocin™
   3522..3647    +  CDS            ble (fragment): BLE_KLEPN - Experimental evidence at protein level: Swiss-Prot protein existence level 1. Binding protein with a strong affinity to the bleomycin family of antibiotics. Binds to CL990; an antimitotic-antibiotic compound. From Klebsiella pneumoniae.
   3642..3763    +  polyA_signal   SV40 poly(A) signal: SV40 polyadenylation signal
   3836..3852    -  protein_bind   lac operator: The lac repressor binds to the lac operator to inhibit transcription in E. coli. This inhibition can be relieved by adding lactose or isopropyl-β-D-thiogalactopyranoside (IPTG). lac repressor encoded by lacI
   3860..3890    -  promoter       lac promoter: promoter for the E. coli lac operon
   3905..3926    -  protein_bind   CAP binding site: CAP binding activates transcription in the presence of cAMP. E. coli catabolite activator protein
   3939..4031    -  CDS            lacI (fragment): lac repressor; lacI; The lac repressor binds to the lac operator to inhibit transcription in E. coli. This inhibition can be relieved by adding lactose or isopropyl-β-D-thiogalactopyranoside (IPTG).
   4214..4802    -  rep_origin     ori: high-copy-number ColE1/pMB1/pBR322/pUC origin of replication
   4973..5833    -  CDS            AmpR: β-lactamase; bla; confers resistance to ampicillin, carbenicillin, and related antibiotics
   5834..5938    -  promoter       AmpR promoter: bla
