[The description below was written by a language model from this plasmid's Addgene catalogue record and pLannotate feature annotations shown in this document.]
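Description:
pCDNA-4TO-PHF13M246A is a mammalian expression plasmid of about 6 kb built on the pcDNA 4/TO backbone, carrying the human PHF13 coding sequence (also known as PHF5 or SPOC1) with an M246A point substitution. It is propagated in E. coli through a high-copy ColE1/pUC-type origin and selected with ampicillin via the β-lactamase gene and its native promoter. An f1 origin is also present, along with small remnants of lac regulatory sequence and a bom fragment that are backbone carry-over rather than functional payload.

The roughly 900 bp PHF13 open reading frame sits downstream of the human CMV immediate early enhancer and promoter and is terminated by the bovine growth hormone polyadenylation signal. Between the promoter and the insert the annotation picks up two short tet operator matches (labelled as PLtetO-1 and TRE3GV fragments). These correspond to the tandem operator sites characteristic of this backbone and are what the catalogue entry means by an upstream tet operator. In cells that express the Tet repressor, these sites keep the CMV promoter silent until tetracycline or doxycycline is added. In cells lacking the repressor, expression is constitutive. No epitope tag or fluorescent fusion is annotated or recorded.

A second cassette places the Sh ble gene under both the SV40 early promoter and the bacterial EM7 promoter, followed by an SV40 poly(A) signal, giving Zeocin resistance for selecting stable mammalian lines. PHF13 is a chromatin-modulating protein involved in mitotic chromosome condensation and separation. The associated study concerns how oligomerization affects its chromatin affinity, although the record does not state the specific effect of M246A.
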