Addgene plasmid #246123: pCDNA-4TO-PHF13M246A
Purpose: Expression of human PHF13 (M246A) with N terminal tet operator in mammalian cells
Depositing lab: Sarah Kinkley. Depositing organization: Max Planck Institute for Molecular Genetics. Publication: Differential oligomerization regulates PHF13 chromatin affinity and function. Rossi F, Magalhaes AP, Buschow R, Schubert T, Glaser L, Fontana A, Mai J, Staege H, Grimme A, Will H, Schriener S, Hnisz D, Vingron M, Chiariello AM, Kinkley S. Nucleic Acids Res. 2025 Jun 20;53(12):gkaf572. doi: 10.1093/nar/gkaf572. PubMed 40598901.
Backbone
  Vector backbone: pcDNA 4/TO
  Vector type: Mammalian Expression
Growth in bacteria
  Bacterial resistance: Ampicillin, 100 μg/mL
  Growth temperature: 37°C
  Growth strain: DH5alpha
  Copy number: High Copy
Gene/Insert
  Gene/Insert name: PHF13M246A
  Species: H. sapiens (human)
  Insert size (bp): 903
  Mutation: PHF13M246A
  Entrez Gene: PHF13 (a.k.a. PHF5, SPOC1)
  Cloning method: Restriction Enzyme; 5′ cloning site Unspecified (unknown if destroyed)
  Sequencing primers: 5′ CGCAAATGGGCGGTAGGCGTG; 3′ GGCAACTAGAAGGCACAGTC
Terms and licenses: Academic/Nonprofit Terms; Industry Terms: Not Available to Industry
How to cite: pCDNA-4TO-PHF13M246A was a gift from Sarah Kinkley (Addgene plasmid # 246123 ; http://n2t.net/addgene:246123 ; RRID:Addgene_246123)
