>Addgene plasmid #246123 | pCDNA-4TO-PHF13M246A | depositor partial sequence | sequence record 483987 | Insert FWD
CAATAGCAGAGCTCTCCCTATCAGTGATAGAGATCTCCCTATCAGTGATAGAGATCGTCGACGAGCTCGT
TTAGTGAACCGTCAGATCGCCTGGAGACGCCATCCACGCTGTTTTGACCTCCATAGAAGACACCGGGACC
GATCCAGCCTCCGGACTCTAGCGTTTAAACTTAAGCTTGGTACCGAGCTCGGATCCATGGACTCTGACTC
TTGCGCCGCCGCCTTCCACCCGGAGGAATACTCCCCCAGTTGCAAGAGGCGCAGGACCGTGGAAGACTTC
AACAAATTCTGCACCTTTGTCTTGGCCTATGCTGGCTACATCCCTTATCCGAAGGAGGAACTCCCTTTAA
GGAGCAGCCCCAGCCCTGCTAACAGCACTGCTGGTACCATTGACAGCGACGGCTGGGACGCGGGTTTCTC
AGACATCGCGTCCTCAGTGCCCTTGCCAGTCTCTGACCGCTGCTTTAGCCACCTGCAGCCTACTCTCTTG
CAGCGAGCCAAGCCCAGTAACTTCCTGCTGGACAGAAAGAAAACGGACAAGCTGAAGAAGAAGAAGAAGA
GGAAGCGCAGGGACAGTGATGCGCCTGGGAAAGAGGGGTACAGGGGGGGCTTGCTGAAGCTGGAAGCCGC
TGACCCCTACGTGGAGACCCCCACGAGTCCCACCTTGCAGGATATCCCCCAGGCTCCCAGCGACCCCTGC
TCGGGCTGGGACTCCGATACTCCCTCGAGTGGATCTTGTGCCACTGTGTCACCTGATCAGGTCAAAGAAA
TAAAAACTGAAGGCAAACGGACTATCGTCCGGCAGGGAAAGCAGGTGGTGTTCCGAGATGAGGACAGCAC
TGGCAATGATGAGGACATCATGGTGGACTCAGATGACGATTCCTGGGACCTCGTGACCTGCTTCTGCATG
AAGCCATTTGCCGGCCGCCCCGCGATCGAGTGTAATGAGTGCCACACCTGGATTCACCTGTCCTGTGCGA
AAATCCGGAAATCCAATGTTCCAGAAGTGTTTGTCTGCCAAAAGTGCCGGGACTCCAAGTTTGACATCCG
CCGTTCCAACCGCTCGCGGACGGGCTCCCGGAAGCTGTTCCTGGACTGACCGAATTCTGCAGATATCCAG
CACAGTGGCGGCCGCTCGAGTCTAGAGGGCCCGTTTAAACCCGCTGATCAGCCTCA
