>Addgene plasmid #246123 | pCDNA-4TO-PHF13M246A | depositor partial sequence | sequence record 483988 | Insert RV
TTTAAGCAGAGCTCTCCCTATCAGTGATAGAGATCTCCCTATCAGTGATAGAGATCGTCGACGAGCTCGT
TTAGTGAACCGTCAGATCGCCTGGAGACGCCATCCACGCTGTTTTGACCTCCATAGAAGACACCGGGACC
GATCCAGCCTCCGGACTCTAGCGTTTAAACTTAAGCTTGGTACCGAGCTCGGATCCATGGACTCTGACTC
TTGCGCCGCCGCCTTCCACCCGGAGGAATACTCCCCCAGTTGCAAGAGGCGCAGGACCGTGGAAGACTTC
AACAAATTCTGCACCTTTGTCTTGGCCTATGCTGGCTACATCCCTTATCCGAAGGAGGAACTCCCTTTAA
GGAGCAGCCCCAGCCCTGCTAACAGCACTGCTGGTACCATTGACAGCGACGGCTGGGACGCGGGTTTCTC
AGACATCGCGTCCTCAGTGCCCTTGCCAGTCTCTGACCGCTGCTTTAGCCACCTGCAGCCTACTCTCTTG
CAGCGAGCCAAGCCCAGTAACTTCCTGCTGGACAGAAAGAAAACGGACAAGCTGAAGAAGAAGAAGAAGA
GGAAGCGCAGGGACAGTGATGCGCCTGGGAAAGAGGGGTACAGGGGGGGCTTGCTGAAGCTGGAAGCCGC
TGACCCCTACGTGGAGACCCCCACGAGTCCCACCTTGCAGGATATCCCCCAGGCTCCCAGCGACCCCTGC
TCGGGCTGGGACTCCGATACTCCCTCGAGTGGATCTTGTGCCACTGTGTCACCTGATCAGGTCAAAGAAA
TAAAAACTGAAGGCAAACGGACTATCGTCCGGCAGGGAAAGCAGGTGGTGTTCCGAGATGAGGACAGCAC
TGGCAATGATGAGGACATCATGGTGGACTCAGATGACGATTCCTGGGACCTCGTGACCTGCTTCTGCATG
AAGCCATTTGCCGGCCGCCCCGCGATCGAGTGTAATGAGTGCCACACCTGGATTCACCTGTCCTGTGCGA
AAATCCGGAAATCCAATGTTCCAGAAGTGTTTGTCTGCCAAAAGTGCCGGGACTCCAAGTTTGACATCCG
CCGTTCCAACCGCTCGCGGACGGGCTCCCGGAAGCTGTTCCTGGACTGACCGAATTCTGCAGATATCCAG
CACAGTGGCGGCCGCTCGAGTCTAGAGGGCCCGTTAACCCCTCCCT
